>Addgene plasmid #57183 | PA-mCherry1-Integrin-Beta1-N-18 | depositor partial sequence | sequence record 88327 | insert sequence
CGTCAGATCCGCTAGCGCTACCGGACTCAGATCTCGAGCTCAAGCTTCGAATTCGGATGAATTTACAACC
AATTTTCTGGATTGGACTGATCAGTTCAGTTTGCTGTGTGTTTGCTCAAACAGATGAAAATAGATGTTTA
AAAGCAAATGCCAAATCATGTGGAGAATGTATACAAGCAGGGCCAAATTGTGGGTGGTGCACAAATTCAA
CATTTTTACAGGAAGGAATGCCTACTTCTGCACGATGTGATGATTTAGAAGCCTTAAAAAAGAAGGGTTG
CCCTCCAGATGACATAGAAAATCCCAGAGGCTCCAAAGATATAAAGAAAAATAAAAATGTAACCAACCGT
AGCAAAGGAACAGCAGAGAAGCTCAAGCCAGAGGATATTACTCAGATCCAACCACAGCAGTTGGTTTTGC
GATTAAGATCAGGGGAGCCACAGACATTTACATTAAAATTCAAGAGAGCTGAAGACTATCCCATTGACCT
CTACTACCTTATGGACCTGTCTTACTCAATGAAAGACGATTTGGAGAATGTAAAAAGTCTTGGAACAGAT
CTGATGAATGAAATGAGGAGGATTACTTCGGACTTCAGAATTGGATTTGGCTCATTTGTGGAAAAGACTG
TGATGCCTTACATTAGCACAACACCAGCTAAGCTCAGGAACCCTTGCACAAGTGAACAGAACTGCACCAG
CCCATTTAGCTACAAAAATGTGCTCAGTCTTACTAATAAAGGAGAAGTATTTAATGAACTTGTTGGAAAA
CAGCGCATATCTGGAAATTTGGATTCTCCAGAAGGTGGTTTCGATGCCATCATGCAAGTTGCAGTTTGTG
GATCACTGATTGGCTGGAGGAATGTTACACGGCTGCTGGTGTTTTCCACAGATGCCGGGTTTCACTTTGC
TGGAGATGGGAAACTTGGTGGCATTGTTTTACCAAATGATGGACAATGTCACCTGGAAAATAATATGTAC
ACAATGAGCCATTATTATGATTATCCTTCTATTGCTCACCTTGTCCAGAAACTGAGTGAAAATAATATTC
AGACAATTTTTGCAGTTACTGAAGAATTTCAGCCTGTTTACAAGGAGCTGAAAAACTTGATCCCTAAGTC
AGCAGTAGGAACATTATCTGCAAATTCTAGCAATGTAATTCAGTTGATCATTGATGCATACAATTCCCTT
TCCTCAGAAGTCATTTTGGAAAACGGCAAATTGTCAGAAGGAGTAACAATAAGTTACAAATCTTACTGCA
AGAACGGGGTGAATGGAACAGGGGAAAATGGAAGAAAATGTTCCAATATTTCCATTGGAGATGAGGTTCA
ATTTGAAATTAGCATAACTTCAAATAAGTGTCCAAAAAAGGATTCTGACAGCTTTAAAATTAGGCCTCTG
GGCTTTACGGAGGAAGTAGAGGTTATTCTTCAGTACATCTGTGAATGTGAATGCCAAAGCGAAGGCATCC
CTGAAAGTCCCAAGTGTCATGAAGGAAATGGGACATTTGAGTGTGGCGCGTGCAGGTGCAATGAAGGGCG
TGTTGGTAGACATTGTGAATGCAGCACAGATGAAGTTAACAGTGAAGACATGGATGCTTACTGCAGGAAA
GAAAACAGTTCAGAAATCTGCAGTAACAATGGAGAGTGCGTCTGCGGACAGTGTGTTTGTAGGAAGAGGG
ATAATACAAATGAAATTTATTCTGGCAAATTCTGCGAGTGTGATAATTTCAACTGTGATAGATCCAATGG
CTTAATTTGTGGAGGAAATGGTGTTTGCAAGTGTCGTGTGTGTGAGTGCAACCCCAACTACACTGGCAGT
GCATGTGACTGTTCTTTGGATACTAGTACTTGTGAAGCCAGCAACGGACAGATCTGCAATGGCCGGGGCA
TCTGCGAGTGTGGTGTCTGTAAGTGTACAGATCCGAAGTTTCAAGGGCAAACGTGTGAGATGTGTCAGAC
CTGCCTTGGTGTCTGTGCTGAGCATAAAGAATGTGTTCAGTGCAGAGCCTTCAATAAAGGAGAAAAGAAA
GACACATGCACACAGGAATGTTCCTATTTTAACATTACCAAGGTAGAAAGTCGGGACAAATTACCCCAGC
CGGTCCAACCTGATCCTGTGTCCCATTGTAAGGAGAAGGATGTTGACGACTGTTGGTTCTATTTTACGTA
TTCAGTGAATGGGAACAACGAGGTCATGGTTCATGTTGTGGAGAATCCAGAGTGTCCCACTGGTCCAGAC
ATCATTCCAATTGTAGCTGGTGTGGTTGCTGGAATTGTTCTTATTGGCCTTGCATTACTGCTGATATGGA
AGCTTTTAATGATAATTCATGACAGAAGGGAGTTTGCTAAATTTGAAAAGGAGAAAATGAATGCCAAATG
GGACACGGGTGAAAATCCTATTTATAAGAGTGCCGTAACAACTGTGGTCAATCCGAAGTATGAGGGAAAA
GGTAGCGCATCCGGGGGTGCGTCAGGCGGCAGCGGATCTGGACCGGTCGCCACCATGGTGAGCAAGGGCG
AGGAGGATAACATGGCCATCATTAAGGAGTTCATGCGCTTCAAGGTGCACATGGAGGGGTCCGTGAACGG
CCACGTGTTCGAGATCGAGGGCGAGGGCGAGGGCCGCCCCTACGAGGGCACCCAGACCGCCAAGCTGAAG
GTGACCAAGGGCGGCCCCCTGCCCTTCACCTGGGACATCCTGAGCCCTCAGTTCATGTACGGCTCCAATG
CCTACGTGAAGCACCCCGCCGACATCCCCGACTACTTTAAGCTGTCCTTCCCCGAGGGCTTCAAGTGGGA
GCGCGTGATGAAATTCGAGGACGGCGGCGTGGTGACCGTGACCCAGGACTCCTCCCTGCAGGACGGCGAG
TTCATCTACAAGGTGAAGCTGCGCGGCACCAACTTCCCCTCCGACGGCCCCGTGATGCAGAAGAAGACCA
TGGGCTGGGAGGCCCTCTCCGAGCGGATGTACCCCGAGGACGGCGCCCTGAAGGGCGAGGTCAAGCCCAG
AGTGAAGCTGAAGGACGGCGGCCACTACGACGCTGAGGTCAAGACCACCTACAAGGCCAAGAAGCCCGTG
CAGCTGCCCGGCGCCTACAACGTCAACCGCAAGCTGGACATCACCAGCCACAACGAGGACTACACCATCG
TGGAGCAGTACGAGAGAGCCGAGGGCCGCCACTCCACCGGCGGCATGGACGAGCTGTACAAGTAAGCGGC
CGCGACTCTAGATCATAATCAGCCATACCACATTT
