>Addgene plasmid #57183 | PA-mCherry1-Integrin-Beta1-N-18 | addgene partial sequence | sequence record 128580 | mCherry-R 5'-TTGGTCACCTTCAGCTTGG-3'
CCTGCCCTCGCCCTCGATCTCGAACACGTGGCCGTTCACGGACCCCTCCATGTGCACCTTGAAGCGCATG
AACTCCTTAATGATGGCCATGTTATCCTCCTCGCCCTTGCTCACCATGGTGGCGACCGGTCCAGATCCGC
TGCCGCCTGACGCACCCCCGGATGCGCTACCTTTTCCCTCATACTTCGGATTGACCACAGTTGTTACGGC
ACTCTTATAAATAGGATTTTCACCCGTGTCCCATTTGGCATTCATTTTCTCCTTTTCAAATTTAGCAAAC
TCCCTTCTGTCATGAATTATCATTAAAAGCTTCCATATCAGCAGTAATGCAAGGCCAATAAGAACAATTC
CAGCAACCACACCAGCTACAATTGGAATGATGTCTGGACCAGTGGGACACTCTGGATTCTCCACAACATG
AACCATGACCTCGTTGTTCCCATTCACTGAATACGTAAAATAGAACCAACAGTCGTCAACATCCTTCTCC
TTACAATGGGACACAGGATCAGGTTGGACCGGCTGGGGTAATTTGTCCCGACTTTCTACCTTGGTAATGT
TAAAATAGGAACATTCCTGTGTGCATGTGTCTTTCTTTTCTCCTTTATTGAAGGCTCTGCACTGAACACA
TTCTTTATGCTCAGCACAGACACCAAGGCAGGTCTGACACATCTCACACGTTTGCCCTTGAAACTTCGGA
TCTGTACACTTACAGACACCACACTCGCAGATGCCCCGGCCATTGCAGATCTGTCCGTTGCTGGCTTCAC
AAGTACTAGTATCCAAAGAACAGTCACATGCACTGCCAGTGTAGTTGG
