[The description below was written by a language model from this plasmid's Addgene catalogue record.]
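Description:
PA-mCherry1-Integrin-Beta1-N-18 is a mammalian expression plasmid built on the PA-mCherry1-N1 backbone (about 4.75 kb without the insert), an N1-style fusion vector in which a gene of interest is placed upstream of the fluorescent protein coding sequence. It is maintained as a high-copy plasmid in E. coli under kanamycin selection and carries a neomycin resistance marker, so transfected mammalian cells can be selected with G418. The record includes no feature table, so the specific origin of replication and other backbone elements are not listed. The 3′ sequencing primer name suggests that an SV40 polyadenylation signal follows the expression cassette.

The payload is human integrin beta-1 (ITGB1, also known as CD29) expressed from the CMV promoter, with PA-mCherry1 fused to its C terminus. This leaves the integrin's N terminus free and attaches the tag to the C-terminal end of the protein. The "N-18" in the name probably refers to the N1-type configuration and a linker of 18 residues between the two proteins, but the record does not say this explicitly, and the cloning method is listed as unknown. PA-mCherry1 is a photoactivatable variant of mCherry that is essentially dark until it is switched on by violet light, after which it fluoresces red.

The stated purpose is localization to integrins and focal adhesions. The construct is therefore suited to marking these structures in live cells, where photoactivation allows selected subpopulations of the fusion protein to be highlighted and tracked. The excitation and emission values in the record (400/504 and 515/517 nm) are not typical of a red mCherry derivative and should be checked before imaging is planned.
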