Addgene plasmid #57183: PA-mCherry1-Integrin-Beta1-N-18
Purpose: Localization: Integrin/Focal Adhesions, Excitation: 400 / 504, Emission: 515 / 517
Depositing lab: Michael Davidson. Depositing organization: Florida State University, Tallahassee.
Backbone
  Vector backbone: PA-mCherry1-N1
  Backbone size w/o insert (bp): 4750
  Vector type: Mammalian Expression
  Selectable markers: Neomycin (select with G418)
Growth in bacteria
  Bacterial resistance: Kanamycin, 50 μg/mL
  Growth temperature: 37°C
  Growth strain: DH5alpha
  Copy number: High Copy
Gene/Insert
  Gene/Insert name: Integrin-Beta1 (alt name: NM_002211)
  Species: H. sapiens (human)
  Entrez Gene: ITGB1 (a.k.a. CD29, FNRB, GPIIA, MDF2, MSK12, VLA-BETA, VLAB)
  Promoter: CMV
  Tag / fusion protein: PA-mCherry1 (C terminal on backbone)
  Cloning method: Unknown
  Sequencing primers: 5′ CMV-F; 3′ SV40pA-R
Terms and licenses: Academic/Nonprofit Terms; Industry Terms: Not Available to Industry
Depositor comments: . Excitation = 400 / 504; Emission = 515 / 517
How to cite: PA-mCherry1-Integrin-Beta1-N-18 was a gift from Michael Davidson (Addgene plasmid # 57183 ; http://n2t.net/addgene:57183 ; RRID:Addgene_57183)
